Addgene plasmid #54845: mVenus-pBAD
Purpose: (Empty Backbone) Localization: Protein Expression Vector , Excitation: 515, Emission: 528
Depositing lab: Michael Davidson & Atsushi Miyawaki. Depositing organization: Florida State University, Tallahassee. Publication: A variant of yellow fluorescent protein with fast and efficient maturation for cell-biological applications. Nagai T, Ibata K, Park ES, Kubota M, Mikoshiba K, Miyawaki A. Nat Biotechnol. 2002 Jan;20(1):87-90. 10.1038/nbt0102-87 PubMed 11753368.
Backbone
  Vector backbone: mVenus-pBAD
  Backbone size (bp): 4800
  Vector type: Bacterial Expression
  Tag / fusion protein: mVenus (C terminal on backbone); 6xHis (N terminal on backbone)
Growth in bacteria
  Bacterial resistance: Ampicillin, 100 μg/mL
  Growth temperature: 37°C
  Growth strain: DH5alpha
  Copy number: High Copy
Gene/Insert
  Gene/Insert name: None
  Tag / fusion protein: mVenus (C terminal on backbone); 6xHis (N terminal on backbone)
  Cloning method: Unknown
  Sequencing primers: 5′ pBAD-Fwd; 3′ pBAD-rev
Resource information
  A portion of this plasmid was derived from a plasmid made by: A. Miyawaki, PMID 11753368
Terms and licenses: Academic/Nonprofit Terms; Industry Terms
Depositor comments: Contains 6x-Histidine tag for protein purification. Excitation = 515; Emission = 528
How to cite: mVenus-pBAD was a gift from Michael Davidson & Atsushi Miyawaki (Addgene plasmid # 54845 ; http://n2t.net/addgene:54845 ; RRID:Addgene_54845)
