[The description below was written by a language model from this plasmid's Addgene catalogue record and pLannotate feature annotations shown in this document.]
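Description:
mVenus-pBAD is a bacterial expression vector of the pBAD type, listed as an empty backbone, that produces the monomeric yellow fluorescent protein mVenus in E. coli under arabinose control. The catalogue gives a backbone size of about 4.8 kb, whereas the sequenced record behind the feature table is 5,429 nt, so the listed size is best treated as approximate. The plasmid is propagated through a high-copy ColE1/pMB1-type origin and selected with ampicillin via the bla gene and its own promoter. An M13 phage origin is also annotated. The pBR322 bom region and short fragments of rop, the tetracycline resistance gene and its promoter are non-functional remnants of the vector's pBR322 ancestry.

Expression is driven by the araBAD promoter, with the araC regulator encoded on the opposite strand, so transcription is induced by L-arabinose and otherwise kept low. Downstream, a T7 gene 10 ribosome binding site precedes an N-terminal leader. This leader consists of a short stretch annotated as a capTEV fragment, which most likely corresponds to the 6xHis tag described in the catalogue, followed by the T7 gene 10 leader tag that promotes efficient translation. The mVenus coding sequence follows: Venus YFP carrying the monomerizing A206K mutation, in a mammalian codon-optimized form. A 5S rRNA segment and the rrnB T1 and T2 terminators end the transcript.

The recorded spectral values are excitation at 515 nm and emission at 528 nm. The depositor notes that the histidine tag is intended for protein purification, so the plasmid suits production and affinity purification of recombinant mVenus. It may also serve as a backbone for His-tagged fusions, though the record does not describe cloning sites or the cloning method.
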