Features (pLannotate 1.2.2; 17 found; start..end, strand, type, name):
      1..285     +  promoter       araBAD promoter: araBAD; promoter of the L-arabinose operon of E. coli; the araC regulatory gene is transcribed in the opposite direction (Guzman et al., 1995)
    312..334     +  RBS            RBS: efficient ribosome binding site from bacteriophage T7 gene 10 (Olins and Rangwala, 1989)
    354..374     +  CDS            capTEV™ (fragment): composite tag for in vivo biotinylation, TEV protease cleavage, and 6xHis tagging
    375..407     +  CDS            T7 tag (gene 10 leader): leader peptide from bacteriophage T7 gene 10 promotes efficient translation in E. coli
    447..1166    +  CDS            mVenus: Venus YFP with monomerizing A206K mutation (Nagai et al., 2002; Kremers et al., 2006) mammalian codon-optimized
   1263..1378    +  ncRNA          5S rRNA: Accession: RF00001 - 5S ribosomal RNA
   1382..1468    +  terminator     rrnB T1 terminator: Escherichia coli rrnB; transcription terminator T1 from the E. coli rrnB gene
   1560..1587    +  terminator     rrnB T2 terminator: transcription terminator T2 from the E. coli rrnB gene
   1606..1697    +  promoter       AmpR promoter: bla
   1698..2558    +  CDS            AmpR: β-lactamase; bla; confers resistance to ampicillin, carbenicillin, and related antibiotics
   2600..2980    +  rep_origin     M13 ori (sequence partly withheld): M13 bacteriophage origin of replication; arrow indicates direction of (+) strand synthesis
   3166..3754    +  rep_origin     ori: high-copy-number ColE1/pMB1/pBR322/pUC origin of replication
   3940..4080    -  misc_feature   bom: basis of mobility region from pBR322
   4182..4221    -  CDS            rop (fragment): Rop protein, which maintains plasmids at low copy number; rop
   4222..4407    -  CDS            TcR (fragment): tetracycline efflux protein; tet; confers resistance to tetracycline
   4417..4435    +  promoter       tet promoter (fragment): E. coli promoter for tetracycline efflux protein gene
   4525..5403    -  CDS            araC: L-arabinose regulatory protein; araC
>Addgene plasmid #54845 | mVenus-pBAD | addgene full sequence | sequence record 458179 | Addgene NGS Result
AAGAAACCAATTGTCCATATTGCATCAGACATTGCCGTCACTGCGTCTTTTACTGGCTCTTCTCGCTAAC
CAAACCGGTAACCCCGCTTATTAAAAGCATTCTGTAACAAAGCGGGACCAAAGCCATGACAAAAACGCGT
AACAAAAGTGTCTATAATCACGGCAGAAAAGTCCACATTGATTATTTGCACGGCGTCACACTTTGCTATG
CCATAGCATTTTTATCCATAAGATTAGCGGATACTACCTGACGCTTTTTATCGCAACTCTCTACTGTTTC
TCCATACCCGTTTTTTTGGGCTAGAAATAATTTTGTTTAACTTTAAGAAGGAGATATACATATGCGGGGT
TCTCATCATCATCATCATCATGGTATGGCTAGCATGACTGGTGGACAGCAAATGGGTCGGGATCTGTACG
AGAACCTGTACTTCCAGGGCTCGAGCATGGTGAGCAAGGGCGAGGAGCTGTTCACCGGGGTGGTGCCCAT
CCTGGTCGAGCTGGACGGCGACGTAAACGGCCACAAGTTCAGCGTGTCCGGCGAGGGCGAGGGCGATGCC
ACCTACGGCAAGCTGACCCTGAAGCTGATCTGCACCACCGGCAAGCTGCCCGTGCCCTGGCCCACCCTCG
TGACCACCCTGGGCTACGGCCTGCAGTGCTTCGCCCGCTACCCCGACCACATGAAGCAGCACGACTTCTT
CAAGTCCGCCATGCCCGAAGGCTACGTCCAGGAGCGCACCATCTTCTTCAAGGACGACGGCAACTACAAG
ACCCGCGCCGAGGTGAAGTTCGAGGGCGACACCCTGGTGAACCGCATCGAGCTGAAGGGCATCGACTTCA
AGGAGGACGGCAACATCCTGGGGCACAAGCTGGAGTACAACTACAACAGCCACAACGTCTATATCACCGC
CGACAAGCAGAAGAACGGCATCAAGGCCAACTTCAAGATCCGCCACAACATCGAGGACGGCGGCGTGCAG
CTCGCCGACCACTACCAGCAGAACACCCCCATCGGCGACGGCCCCGTGCTGCTGCCCGACAACCACTACC
TGAGCTACCAGTCCAAGCTGAGCAAAGACCCCAACGAGAAGCGCGATCACATGGTCCTGCTGGAGTTCGT
GACCGCCGCCGGGATCACTCTCGGCATGGACGAGCTGTACAAGTAAGAATTCGAAGCTTGGCTGTTTTGG
CGGATGAGAGAAGATTTTCAGCCTGATACAGATTAAATCAGAACGCAGAAGCGGTCTGATAAAACAGAAT
TTGCCTGGCGGCAGTAGCGCGGTGGTCCCACCTGACCCCATGCCGAACTCAGAAGTGAAACGCCGTAGCG
CCGATGGTAGTGTGGGGTCTCCCCATGCGAGAGTAGGGAACTGCCAGGCATCAAATAAAACGAAAGGCTC
AGTCGAAAGACTGGGCCTTTCGTTTTATCTGTTGTTTGTCGGTGAACGCTCTCCTGAGTAGGACAAATCC
GCCGGGAGCGGATTTGAACGTTGCGAAGCAACGGCCCGGAGGGTGGCGGGCAGGACGCCCGCCATAAACT
GCCAGGCATCAAATTAAGCAGAAGGCCATCCTGACGGATGGCCTTTTTGCGTTTCTACAAACTCTTTTGT
TTATTTTTCTAAATACATTCAAATATGTATCCGCTCATGAGACAATAACCCTGATAAATGCTTCAATAAT
ATTGAAAAAGGAAGAGTATGAGTATTCAACATTTCCGTGTCGCCCTTATTCCCTTTTTTGCGGCATTTTG
CCTTCCTGTTTTTGCTCACCCAGAAACGCTGGTGAAAGTAAAAGATGCTGAAGATCAGTTGGGTGCACGA
GTGGGTTACATCGAACTGGATCTCAACAGCGGTAAGATCCTTGAGAGTTTTCGCCCCGAAGAACGTTTTC
CAATGATGAGCACTTTTAAAGTTCTGCTATGTGGCGCGGTATTATCCCGTGTTGACGCCGGGCAAGAGCA
ACTCGGTCGCCGCATACACTATTCTCAGAATGACTTGGTTGAGTACTCACCAGTCACAGAAAAGCATCTT
ACGGATGGCATGACAGTAAGAGAATTATGCAGTGCTGCCATAACCATGAGTGATAACACTGCGGCCAACT
TACTTCTGACAACGATCGGAGGACCGAAGGAGCTAACCGCTTTTTTGCACAACATGGGGGATCATGTAAC
TCGCCTTGATCGTTGGGAACCGGAGCTGAATGAAGCCATACCAAACGACGAGCGTGACACCACGATGCCT
GCAGCAATGGCAACAACGTTGCGCAAACTATTAACTGGCGAACTACTTACTCTAGCTTCCCGGCAACAAT
TAATAGACTGGATGGAGGCGGATAAAGTTGCAGGACCACTTCTGCGCTCGGCCCTTCCGGCTGGCTGGTT
TATTGCTGATAAATCTGGAGCCGGTGAGCGTGGGTCTCGCGGTATCATTGCAGCACTGGGGCCAGATGGT
AAGCCCTCCCGTATCGTAGTTATCTACACGACGGGGAGTCAGGCAACTATGGATGAACGAAATAGACAGA
TCGCTGAGATAGGTGCCTCACTGATTAAGCATTGGTAACTGTCAGACCAAGTTTACTCATATATACTTTA
GATTGATT
[125 nt withheld, positions 2599-2723]
C
[141 nt withheld, positions 2725-2865]
CCTTTGACGTTGGAGTCCACGTTCTTT
[37 nt withheld, positions 2893-2929]
ACCCTATCTCGGGCTATTCTTTTGATTTATAAGGGATTTTGCCGATTTCGGCCTATTGGTTAAAAAATGA
GCTGATTTAACAAAAATTTAACGCGAATTTTAACAAAATATTAACGTTTACAATTTAAAAGGATCTAGGT
GAAGATCCTTTTTGATAATCTCATGACCAAAATCCCTTAACGTGAGTTTTCGTTCCACTGAGCGTCAGAC
CCCGTAGAAAAGATCAAAGGATCTTCTTGAGATCCTTTTTTTCTGCGCGTAATCTGCTGCTTGCAAACAA
AAAAACCACCGCTACCAGCGGTGGTTTGTTTGCCGGATCAAGAGCTACCAACTCTTTTTCCGAAGGTAAC
TGGCTTCAGCAGAGCGCAGATACCAAATACTGTCCTTCTAGTGTAGCCGTAGTTAGGCCACCACTTCAAG
AACTCTGTAGCACCGCCTACATACCTCGCTCTGCTAATCCTGTTACCAGTGGCTGCTGCCAGTGGCGATA
AGTCGTGTCTTACCGGGTTGGACTCAAGACGATAGTTACCGGATAAGGCGCAGCGGTCGGGCTGAACGGG
GGGTTCGTGCACACAGCCCAGCTTGGAGCGAACGACCTACACCGAACTGAGATACCTACAGCGTGAGCTA
TGAGAAAGCGCCACGCTTCCCGAAGGGAGAAAGGCGGACAGGTATCCGGTAAGCGGCAGGGTCGGAACAG
GAGAGCGCACGAGGGAGCTTCCAGGGGGAAACGCCTGGTATCTTTATAGTCCTGTCGGGTTTCGCCACCT
CTGACTTGAGCGTCGATTTTTGTGATGCTCGTCAGGGGGGCGGAGCCTATGGAAAAACGCCAGCAACGCG
GCCTTTTTACGGTTCCTGGCCTTTTGCTGGCCTTTTGCTCACATGTTCTTTCCTGCGTTATCCCCTGATT
CTGTGGATAACCGTATTACCGCCTTTGAGTGAGCTGATACCGCTCGCCGCAGCCGAACGACCGAGCGCAG
CGAGTCAGTGAGCGAGGAAGCGGAAGAGCGCCTGATGCGGTATTTTCTCCTTACGCATCTGTGCGGTATT
TCACACCGCATCTGGTGCACTCTCAGTACAATCTGCTCTGATGCCGCATAGTTAAGCCAGTATACACTCC
GCTATCGCTACGTGACTGGGTCATGGCTGCGCCCCGACACCCGCCAACACCCGCTGACGCGCCCTGACGG
GCTTGTCTGCTCCCGGCATCCGCTTACAGACAAGCTGTGACCGTCTCCGGGAGCTGCATGTGTCAGAGGT
TTTCACCGTCATCACCGAAACGCGCGAGGCAGAAGGAGATGGCGCCCAACAGTCCCCCGGCCACGGGGCC
TGCCACCATACCCACGCCGAAACAAGCGCTCATGAGCCCGAAGTGGCGAGCCCGATCTTCCCCATCGGTG
ATGTCGGCGATATAGGCGCCAGCAACCGCACCTGTGGCGCCGGTGATGCCGGCCACGATGCGTCCGGCGT
AGAGGATCTGCTCATGTTTGACAGCTTATCATCGATGCATAATGTGCCTGTCAAATGGACGAAGCAGGGA
TTCTGCAAACCCTATGCTACTCCGTCAAGCCGTCAATTGTCTGATTCGTTACCAATTATGACAACTTGAC
GGCTACATCATTCACTTTTTCTTCACAACCGGCACGGAACTCGCTCGGGCTGGCCCCGGTGCATTTTTTA
AATACCCGCGAGAAATAGAGTTGATCGTCAAAACCAACATTGCGACCGACGGTGGCGATAGGCATCCGGG
TGGTGCTCAAAAGCAGCTTCGCCTGGCTGATACGTTGGTCCTCGCGCCAGCTTAAGACGCTAATCCCTAA
CTGCTGGCGGAAAAGATGTGACAGACGCGACGGCGACAAGCAAACATGCTGTGCGACGCTGGCGATATCA
AAATTGCTGTCTGCCAGGTGATCGCTGATGTACTGACAAGCCTCGCGTACCCGATTATCCATCGGTGGAT
GGAGCGACTCGTTAATCGCTTCCATGCGCCGCAGTAACAATTGCTCAAGCAGATTTATCGCCAGCAGCTC
CGAATAGCGCCCTTCCCCTTGCCCGGCGTTAATGATTTGCCCAAACAGGTCGCTGAAATGCGGCTGGTGC
GCTTCATCCGGGCGAAAGAACCCCGTATTGGCAAATATTGACGGCCAGTTAAGCCATTCATGCCAGTAGG
CGCGCGGACGAAAGTAAACCCACTGGTGATACCATTCGCGAGCCTCCGGATGACGACCGTAGTGATGAAT
CTCTCCTGGCGGGAACAGCAAAATATCACCCGGTCGGCAAACAAATTCTCGTCCCTGATTTTTCACCACC
CCCTGACCGCGAATGGTGAGATTGAGAATATAACCTTTCATTCCCAGCGGTCGGTCGATAAAAAAATCGA
GATAACCGTTGGCCTCAATCGGCGTTAAACCCGCCACCAGATGGGCATTAAACGAGTATCCCGGCAGCAG
GGGATCATTTTGCGCTTCAGCCATACTTTTCATACTCCCGCCATTCAGAG
