>Addgene plasmid #54845 | mVenus-pBAD | addgene partial sequence | sequence record 93583 | pBAD-F 5'-ATGCCATAGCATTTTTATCC-3'
TCGCAACTCTCTACTGTTTCTCCATACCCGTTTTTTTGGGCTAGAAATAATTTTGTTTAACTTTAAGAAG
GAGATATACATATGCGGGGTTCTCATCATCATCATCATCATGGTATGGCTAGCATGACTGGTGGACAGCA
AATGGGTCGGGATCTGTACGAGAACCTGTACTTCCAGGGCTCGAGCATGGTGAGCAAGGGCGAGGAGCTG
TTCACCGGGGTGGTGCCCATCCTGGTCGAGCTGGACGGCGACGTAAACGGCCACAAGTTCAGCGTGTCCG
GCGAGGGCGAGGGCGATGCCACCTACGGCAAGCTGACCCTGAAGCTGATCTGCACCACCGGCAAGCTGCC
CGTGCCCTGGCCCACCCTCGTGACCACCCTGGGCTACGGCCTGCAGTGCTTCGCCCGCTACCCCGACCAC
ATGAAGCAGCACGACTTCTTCAAGTCCGCCATGCCCGAAGGCTACGTCCAGGAGCGCACCATCTTCTTCA
AGGACGACGGCAACTACAAGACCCGCGCCGAGGTGAAGTTCGAGGGCGACACCCTGGTGAACCGCATCGA
GCTGAAGGGCATCGACTTCAAGGAGGACGGCAACATCCTGGGGCACAAGCTGGAGTACAACTACAACAGC
CACAACGTCTATATCACCGCCGACAAGCAGAAGAACGGCATCAAGGCCAACTTCAAGATCCGCCACAACA
TCGAGGACGGCGGCGTGCAGCTCGCCGACCACTACCAGCAGAACACCCCCATCGGCGACGGCCCCGTGCT
GCTGCCCGACAACCACTACCTGAGCTACCAGTCCAAGCTGAGCAAAGACCCCAACGAGAAGCGCGATCAC
ATGGTCCTGCTGGAGTTCGTGACCGCCGCCGGGATCACTCTCGGCATGGACGAGCTGTACAAGTAAGAAT
TCGAAGCTTGGCTGTT
